Addgene plasmid #50677: p4NG
Purpose: Contains fourth TALE repeat harboring NG as RVD
Depositing lab: Takashi Yamamoto. Depositing organization: Hiroshima University. Publication: Repeating pattern of non-RVD variations in DNA-binding modules enhances TALEN activity. Sakuma T, Ochiai H, Kaneko T, Mashimo T, Tokumasu D, Sakane Y, Suzuki K, Miyamoto T, Sakamoto N, Matsuura S, Yamamoto T. Sci Rep. 2013 Nov 29;3:3379. doi: 10.1038/srep03379. PubMed 24287550.
Backbone
  Vector backbone: pBSK
  Modifications to backbone: BsaI site was disrupted
  Vector type: TALEN
Growth in bacteria
  Bacterial resistance: Ampicillin, 100 μg/mL
  Growth temperature: 37°C
  Growth strain: XL1 Blue
  Copy number: High Copy
Gene/Insert
  Gene/Insert name: repeat 4NG
  Species: Xanthamonas oryzae
  Cloning method: Unknown
  Sequencing primers: 5′ TAATACGACTCACTATAGGG
Terms and licenses: Academic/Nonprofit Terms; Industry Terms: Not Available to Industry
How to cite: p4NG was a gift from Takashi Yamamoto (Addgene plasmid # 50677 ; http://n2t.net/addgene:50677 ; RRID:Addgene_50677)
