[The description below was written by a language model from this plasmid's Addgene catalogue record and pLannotate feature annotations shown in this document.]
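Description:
p4NG is a small (about 3.1 kb) module plasmid for building TALENs, based on a pBluescript-type (pBSK) cloning backbone in which the native BsaI site has been disrupted. It is a bacterial storage and assembly vector rather than an expression construct. It replicates in E. coli at high copy from a ColE1/pUC-type origin and is selected with ampicillin through a β-lactamase gene driven by its own promoter. An f1 phage origin, inherited from the backbone, is also present.

The insert is a single TALE DNA-binding repeat derived from Xanthomonas oryzae, designated "4NG". It is the fourth-position repeat module and carries NG as its repeat-variable diresidue (RVD), the pair of residues that sets base preference and is conventionally associated with recognition of thymine. The feature annotation does not label the repeat itself. It does show the pBluescript multiple cloning site split into two fragments separated by a short unannotated gap, which is consistent with the repeat sitting there, flanked by the T7 and T3 promoters and interrupting the lacZα region downstream of the lac promoter and operator.

Removing the backbone BsaI site fits with type IIS (Golden Gate-style) excision and ordered ligation of repeat modules, although the record lists the cloning method as unknown. According to the associated publication title, the plasmid belongs to a module set in which a repeating pattern of non-RVD variations among the repeats enhances TALEN activity. It would be combined with the other positional and RVD modules to assemble custom TALE arrays for genome editing.
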