Features (pLannotate 1.2.2; 13 found; start..end, strand, type, name):
     30..458     -  rep_origin     f1 ori (sequence partly withheld): f1 bacteriophage origin of replication; arrow indicates direction of (+) strand synthesis
    463..618     -  CDS            lacZα (fragment): LacZα fragment of β-galactosidase; lacZ fragment
    626..644     +  promoter       T7 promoter: promoter for bacteriophage T7 RNA polymerase
    653..695     -  misc_feature   MCS (fragment): pBluescript multiple cloning site
    815..857     -  misc_feature   MCS (fragment): pBluescript multiple cloning site
    870..888     -  promoter       T3 promoter: promoter for bacteriophage T3 RNA polymerase
    933..949     -  protein_bind   lac operator: The lac repressor binds to the lac operator to inhibit transcription in E. coli. This inhibition can be relieved by adding lactose or isopropyl-β-D-thiogalactopyranoside (IPTG). lac repressor encoded by lacI
    957..987     -  promoter       lac promoter: promoter for the E. coli lac operon
   1002..1023    -  protein_bind   CAP binding site: CAP binding activates transcription in the presence of cAMP. E. coli catabolite activator protein
   1036..1128    -  CDS            lacI (fragment): lac repressor; lacI; The lac repressor binds to the lac operator to inhibit transcription in E. coli. This inhibition can be relieved by adding lactose or isopropyl-β-D-thiogalactopyranoside (IPTG).
   1311..1899    -  rep_origin     ori: high-copy-number ColE1/pMB1/pBR322/pUC origin of replication
   2070..2930    -  CDS            AmpR: β-lactamase; bla; confers resistance to ampicillin, carbenicillin, and related antibiotics
   2931..3035    -  promoter       AmpR promoter: bla
>Addgene plasmid #50677 | p4NG | depositor full sequence | sequence record 75838 | p4NG sequence 3058 bps
CTAAATTGTAAGCGTTAATATTTTGTTAAAATTCGCGTTAAATTTTTGTTAAATCAGCTCATTTTTTAAC
CAATAGGCCGAAATCGGCAAAATCCCTTATAAATCAAAAGAATAGACCGAGATAGGGT
[37 nt withheld, positions 129-165]
AAAGAACGTGGACTCCAACGTCAAAGG
[49 nt withheld, positions 193-241]
T
[91 nt withheld, positions 243-333]
G
[124 nt withheld, positions 335-458]
CCCATTCGCCATTCAGGCTGCGCAACTGTTGGGAAGGGCGATCGGTGCGGGCCTCTTCGCTATTACGCCA
GCTGGCGAAAGGGGGATGTGCTGCAAGGCGATTAAGTTGGGTAACGCCAGGGTTTTCCCAGTCACGACGT
TGTAAAACGACGGCCAGTGAGCGCGCGTAATACGACTCACTATAGGGCGAATTGGGTACCGGGCCCCCCC
TCGAGGTCGACGGTATCGATAAGCTTGGGTCTCGCTGACCCCCGCCCAGGTTGTCGCTATTGCTAGTAAC
GGCGGAGGCAAACAGGCGCTGGAAACAGTTCAGCGCCTCTTGCCGGTCTTGTGTCAGGACCACGGCCTGG
GAGACCGGGATCCACTAGTTCTAGAGCGGCCGCCACCGCGGTGGAGCTCCAGCTTTTGTTCCCTTTAGTG
AGGGTTAATTGCGCGCTTGGCGTAATCATGGTCATAGCTGTTTCCTGTGTGAAATTGTTATCCGCTCACA
ATTCCACACAACATACGAGCCGGAAGCATAAAGTGTAAAGCCTGGGGTGCCTAATGAGTGAGCTAACTCA
CATTAATTGCGTTGCGCTCACTGCCCGCTTTCCAGTCGGGAAACCTGTCGTGCCAGCTGCATTAATGAAT
CGGCCAACGCGCGGGGAGAGGCGGTTTGCGTATTGGGCGCTCTTCCGCTTCCTCGCTCACTGACTCGCTG
CGCTCGGTCGTTCGGCTGCGGCGAGCGGTATCAGCTCACTCAAAGGCGGTAATACGGTTATCCACAGAAT
CAGGGGATAACGCAGGAAAGAACATGTGAGCAAAAGGCCAGCAAAAGGCCAGGAACCGTAAAAAGGCCGC
GTTGCTGGCGTTTTTCCATAGGCTCCGCCCCCCTGACGAGCATCACAAAAATCGACGCTCAAGTCAGAGG
TGGCGAAACCCGACAGGACTATAAAGATACCAGGCGTTTCCCCCTGGAAGCTCCCTCGTGCGCTCTCCTG
TTCCGACCCTGCCGCTTACCGGATACCTGTCCGCCTTTCTCCCTTCGGGAAGCGTGGCGCTTTCTCATAG
CTCACGCTGTAGGTATCTCAGTTCGGTGTAGGTCGTTCGCTCCAAGCTGGGCTGTGTGCACGAACCCCCC
GTTCAGCCCGACCGCTGCGCCTTATCCGGTAACTATCGTCTTGAGTCCAACCCGGTAAGACACGACTTAT
CGCCACTGGCAGCAGCCACTGGTAACAGGATTAGCAGAGCGAGGTATGTAGGCGGTGCTACAGAGTTCTT
GAAGTGGTGGCCTAACTACGGCTACACTAGAAGGACAGTATTTGGTATCTGCGCTCTGCTGAAGCCAGTT
ACCTTCGGAAAAAGAGTTGGTAGCTCTTGATCCGGCAAACAAACCACCGCTGGTAGCGGTGGTTTTTTTG
TTTGCAAGCAGCAGATTACGCGCAGAAAAAAAGGATCTCAAGAAGATCCTTTGATCTTTTCTACGGGGTC
TGACGCTCAGTGGAACGAAAACTCACGTTAAGGGATTTTGGTCATGAGATTATCAAAAAGGATCTTCACC
TAGATCCTTTTAAATTAAAAATGAAGTTTTAAATCAATCTAAAGTATATATGAGTAAACTTGGTCTGACA
GTTACCAATGCTTAATCAGTGAGGCACCTATCTCAGCGATCTGTCTATTTCGTTCATCCATAGTTGCCTG
ACTCCCCGTCGTGTAGATAACTACGATACGGGAGGGCTTACCATCTGGCCCCAGTGCTGCAATGATACCG
CGGCTGCCACGCTCACCGGCTCCAGATTTATCAGCAATAAACCAGCCAGCCGGAAGGGCCGAGCGCAGAA
GTGGTCCTGCAACTTTATCCGCCTCCATCCAGTCTATTAATTGTTGCCGGGAAGCTAGAGTAAGTAGTTC
GCCAGTTAATAGTTTGCGCAACGTTGTTGCCATTGCTACAGGCATCGTGGTGTCACGCTCGTCGTTTGGT
ATGGCTTCATTCAGCTCCGGTTCCCAACGATCAAGGCGAGTTACATGATCCCCCATGTTGTGCAAAAAAG
CGGTTAGCTCCTTCGGTCCTCCGATCGTTGTCAGAAGTAAGTTGGCCGCAGTGTTATCACTCATGGTTAT
GGCAGCACTGCATAATTCTCTTACTGTCATGCCATCCGTAAGATGCTTTTCTGTGACTGGTGAGTACTCA
ACCAAGTCATTCTGAGAATAGTGTATGCGGCGACCGAGTTGCTCTTGCCCGGCGTCAATACGGGATAATA
CCGCGCCACATAGCAGAACTTTAAAAGTGCTCATCATTGGAAAACGTTCTTCGGGGCGAAAACTCTCAAG
GATCTTACCGCTGTTGAGATCCAGTTCGATGTAACCCACTCGTGCACCCAACTGATCTTCAGCATCTTTT
ACTTTCACCAGCGTTTCTGGGTGAGCAAAAACAGGAAGGCAAAATGCCGCAAAAAAGGGAATAAGGGCGA
CACGGAAATGTTGAATACTCATACTCTTCCTTTTTCAATATTATTGAAGCATTTATCAGGGTTATTGTCT
CATGAGCGGATACATATTTGAATGTATTTAGAAAAATAAACAAATAGGGGTTCCGCGCACATTTCCCCGA
AAAGTGCCAC
