>Addgene plasmid #50677 | p4NG | addgene partial sequence | sequence record 79209 | M13pUC-fwd 5'-CCCAGTCACGACGTTGTAAAACG-3'
CCCCCGCCCAGGTTGTCGCTATTGCTAGTAACGGCGGAGGCAAACAGGCGCTGGAAACAGTTCAGCGCCT
CTTGCCGGTCTTGTGTCAGGACCACGGCCTGGGAGACCGGGATCCACTAGTTCTAGAGCGGCCGCCACCG
CGGTGGAGCTCCAGCTTTTGTTCCCTTTAGTGAGGGTTAATTGCGCGCTTGGCGTAATCATGGTCATAGC
TGTTTCCTGTGTGAAATTGTTATCCGCTCACAATTCCACACAACATACGAGCCGGAAGCATAAAGTGTAA
AGCCTGGGGTGCCTAATGAGTGAGCTAACTCACATTAATTGCGTTGCGCTCACTGCCCGCTTTCCAGTCG
GGAAACCTGTCGTGCCAGCTGCATTAATGAATCGGCCAACGCGCGGGGAGAGGCGGTTTGCGTATTGGGC
GCTCTTCCGCTTCCTCGCTCACTGACTCGCTGCGCTCGGTCGTTCGGCTGCGGCGAGCGGTATCAGCTCA
CTCAAAGGCGGTAATACGGTTATCCACAGAATCAGGGGATAACGCAGGAAAGAACATGTGAGCAAAAGGC
CAGCAAAAGGCCAGGAACCGTAAAAAGGCCGCGTTGCTGGCGTTTTTCCATAGGCTCCGCCCCCCTGACG
AGCATCACAAAAATCGACGCTCAAGTCAGAGGTGGCGAAACCCGACAGGACTATAAAGATACCAGGCGTT
TCCCCCTGGAAGCTCCCTCGTGCGCTCTCCTGTTCCGACCCTGCCGCTTACCGGATACCTGTCCGCCTTT
CTCCCTTCGGGAAGCGTGGCGCTTTCTCATAGCTCACGCTGTA
